>Addgene plasmid #86680 | pHAGE2 mCherry-Atl3 | addgene full sequence | sequence record 171291 | Addgene NGS Result
ATGGTGAGCAAGGGCGAGGAGGATAACATGGCCATCATCAAGGAGTTCATGCGCTTCAAGGTGCACATGG
AGGGCTCCGTGAACGGCCACGAGTTCGAGATCGAGGGCGAGGGCGAGGGCCGCCCCTACGAGGGCACCCA
GACCGCCAAGCTGAAGGTGACCAAGGGTGGCCCCCTGCCCTTCGCCTGGGACATCCTGTCCCCTCAGTTC
ATGTACGGCTCCAAGGCCTACGTGAAGCACCCCGCCGACATCCCCGACTACTTGAAGCTGTCCTTCCCCG
AGGGCTTCAAGTGGGAGCGCGTGATGAACTTCGAGGACGGCGGCGTGGTGACCGTGACCCAGGACTCCTC
CCTGCAGGACGGCGAGTTCATCTACAAGGTGAAGCTGCGCGGCACCAACTTCCCCTCCGACGGCCCCGTA
ATTCAGAAGAAGACCATGGGCTGGGAGGCCTCCTCCGAGCGGATGTACCCCGAGGACGGCGCCCTGAAGG
GCGAGATCAAGCAGAGGCTGAAGCTGAAGGACGGCGGCCACTACGACGCTGAGGTCAAGACCACCTACAA
GGCCAAGAAGCCCGTGCAGCTGCCCGGCGCCTACAACGTCAACATCAAGTTGGACATCACCTCCCACAAC
GAGGACTACACCATCGTGGAACAGTACGAACGCGCCGAGGGCCGCCACTCCACCGGCGGCATGGACGAGC
TGTACAAGTCCGGACTCAGATCTCGAGCTATGTTGTCCCCTCAGCGAGTGGCAGCAGCTGCCTCAAGAGG
AGCAGATGATGCCATGGAGAGCAGCAAGCCTGGTCCAGTGCAGGTTGTTTTGGTTCAGAAAGATCAACAT
TCCTTTGAGCTAGATGAGAAAGCCTTGGCCAGCATCCTCTTGCAGGACCACATCCGAGATCTTGATGTGG
TGGTGGTTTCAGTGGCTGGTGCCTTCCGAAAGGGCAAGTCCTTCATTCTGGATTTTATGCTACGATACTT
ATATTCTCAGAAGGAAAGTGGCCATTCAAATTGGTTGGGTGACCCAGAAGAACCGTTAACAGGATTTTCC
TGGAGAGGGGGATCTGATCCAGAAACCACTGGGATTCAAATCTGGAGTGAAGTTTTCACTGTGGAGAAGC
CAGGTGGGAAGAAGGTTGCAGTTGTTCTGATGGATACCCAGGGGGCATTTGACAGCCAGTCAACTGTGAA
AGACTGTGCTACCATCTTTGCTCTAAGCACTATGACTAGTTCTGTTCAGATTTATAATTTATCTCAGAAC
ATTCAAGAAGATGATCTTCAACAGCTGCAGCTCTTCACAGAATACGGTCGTCTGGCAATGGATGAAATTT
TCCAAAAGCCTTTCCAGACACTGATGTTTTTGGTTAGAGATTGGAGTTTCCCTTATGAATATAGCTATGG
ACTCCAAGGAGGAATGGCATTTTTGGATAAGCGTTTACAGGTGAAGGAACATCAACATGAAGAAATTCAG
AATGTTCGAAATCACATTCACTCATGTTTCTCCGATGTCACCTGCTTTCTCTTACCACATCCAGGACTCC
AGGTGGCCACAAGCCCTGACTTTGATGGGAAATTAAAAGATATTGCTGGTGAATTCAAAGAGCAGTTACA
GGCACTGATACCGTATGTATTAAACCCATCTAAGTTAATGGAAAAGGAGATCAATGGCTCAAAGGTCACC
TGTCGGGGACTACTGGAGTATTTTAAGGCATATATTAAAATTTATCAAGGAGAAGATCTGCCTCACCCCA
AGTCCATGCTTCAGGCCACTGCTGAAGCCAACAACTTAGCAGCTGCAGCCTCTGCCAAGGACATTTATTA
TAACAACATGGAAGAGGTTTGTGGGGGAGAGAAACCTTATTTGTCTCCAGACATTCTAGAGGAGAAGCAC
TGTGAATTCAAACAACTTGCTCTGGACCATTTTAAGAAGACCAAGAAGATGGGTGGGAAGGATTTCAGCT
TTCGTTACCAGCAGGAGCTGGAGGAGGAAATCAAGGAATTATATGAGAACTTCTGCAAGCACAATGGTAG
CAAGAACGTCTTCAGCACCTTCCGAACCCCTGCAGTGCTGTTCACGGGCATTGTAGCTTTGTACATAGCC
TCAGGCCTCACTGGCTTCATAGGTCTTGAGGTTGTAGCCCAGTTGTTCAACTGTATGGTTGGACTACTGT
TAATAGCACTCCTCACCTGGGGCTACATCAGGTATTCTGGTCAATATCGTGAGCTGGGCGGAGCTATTGA
TTTTGGTGCCGCATATGTGTTGGAGCAGGCTTCTTCTCATATCGGTAATTCCACTCAGGCCACTGTGAGG
GATGCAGTTGTTGGAAGACCATCCATGGATAAAAAAGCTCAATAAGCGGCCGCTAAGTAAGTAAGATCCG
CCCCTCTCCCTCCCCCCCCCTAACGTTACTGGCCGAAGCCGCTTGGAATAAGGCCGGTGTGCGTTTGTCT
ATATGTTATTTTCCACCATATTGCCGTCTTTTGGCAATGTGAGGGCCCGGAAACCTGGCCCTGTCTTCTT
GACGAGCATTCCTAGGGGTCTTTCCCCTCTCGCCAAAGGAATGCAAGGTCTGTTGAATGTCGTGAAGGAA
GCAGTTCCTCTGGAAGCTTCTTGAAGACAAACAACGTCTGTAGCGACCCTTTGCAGGCAGCGGAACCCCC
CACCTGGCGACAGGTGCCTCTGCGGCCAAAAGCCACGTGTATAAGATACACCTGCAAAGGCGGCACAACC
CCAGTGCCACGTTGTGAGTTGGATAGTTGTGGAAAGAGTCAAATGGCTCTCCTCAAGCGTATTCAACAAG
GGGCTGAAGGATGCCCAGAAGGTACCCCATTGTATGGGATCTGATCTGGGGCCTCGGTACACATGCTTTA
CATGTGTTTAGTCGAGGTTAAAAAAACGTCTAGGCCCCCCGAACCACGGGGACGTGGTTTTCCTTTGAAA
AACACGATGATAATATGGCCACAACCATGGCCAAGCCTTTGTCTCAAGAAGAATCCACCCTCATTGAAAG
AGCAACGGCTACAATCAACAGCATCCCCATCTCTGAAGACTACAGCGTCGCCAGCGCAGCTCTCTCTAGC
GACGGCCGCATCTTCACTGGTGTCAATGTATATCATTTTACTGGGGGACCTTGTGCAGAACTCGTGGTGC
TGGGCACTGCTGCTGCTGCGGCAGCTGGCAACCTGACTTGTATCGTCGCGATCGGAAATGAGAACAGGGG
CATCTTGAGCCCCTGCGGACGGTGCCGACAGGTGCTTCTCGATCTGCATCCTGGGATCAAAGCCATAGTG
AAGGACAGTGATGGACAGCCGACGGCAGTTGGGATTCGTGAATTGCTGCCCTCTGGTTATGTGTGGGAGG
GCGGTAGTGGCGAGGGCAGAGGAAGTCTTCTAACATGCGGTGACGTGGAGGAGAATCCCGGCCCTGCTCC
AAAGAAGAAGCGTAAGGTAAATCGATCGCTAGTCGAGAGATCCTAATCAACCTCTGGATTACAAAATTTG
TGAAAGATTGACTGGTATTCTTAACTATGTTGCTCCTTTTACGCTATGTGGATACGCTGCTTTAATGCCT
TTGTATCATGCTATTGCTTCCCGTATGGCTTTCATTTTCTCCTCCTTGTATAAATCCTGGTTGCTGTCTC
TTTATGAGGAGTTGTGGCCCGTTGTCAGGCAACGTGGCGTGGTGTGCACTGTGTTTGCTGACGCAACCCC
CACTGGTTGGGGCATTGCCACCACCTGTCAGCTCCTTTCCGGGACTTTCGCTTTCCCCCTCCCTATTGCC
ACGGCGGAACTCATCGCCGCCTGCCTTGCCCGCTGCTGGACAGGGGCTCGGCTGTTGGGCACTGACAATT
CCGTGGTGTTGTCGGGGAAATCATCGTCCTTTCCTTGGCTGCTCGCCTGTGTTGCCACCTGGATTCTGCG
CGGGACGTCCTTCTGCTACGTCCCTTCGGCCCTCAATCCAGCGGACCTTCCTTCCCGCGGCCTGCTGCCG
GCTCTGCGGCCTCTTCCGCGTCTTCGCCTTCGCCCTCAGACGAGTCGGATCTCCCTTTGGGCCGCCTCCC
CGCCTGGTACCTTTAAGACCAATGACTTACAAGGCAGCTGTAGATCTTAGCCACTTTTTAAAAGAAAAGG
GGGGACTGGAAGGGCTAATTCACTCCCAACGAAGACAAGATCACCTGCAGGACAGGCGCGCCCTGCTTTT
TGCTTGTACTGGGTCTCTCTGGTTAGACCAGATCTGAGCCTGGGAGCTCTCTGGCTAACTAGGGAACCCA
CTGCTTAAGCCTCAATAAAGCTTGCCTTGAGTGCTTCAAGTAGTGTGTGCCCGTCTGTTGTGTGACTCTG
GTAACTAGAGATCCCTCAGACCCTTTTAGTCAGTGTGGAAAATCTCTAGCACCCGGGCGATTAAGGAAAG
GGCTAGATCATTCTTGAAGACGAAAGGGCCTCGTGATACGCCTATTTTTATAGGTTAATGTCATGATAAT
AATGGTTTCTTAGACGTCAGGTGGCACTTTTCGGGGAAATGTGCGCGGAACCCCTATTTGTTTATTTTTC
TAAATACATTCAAATATGTATCCGCTCATGAGACAATAACCCTGATAAATGCTTCAATAATATTGAAAAA
GGAAGAGTATGAGTATTCAACATTTCCGTGTCGCCCTTATTCCCTTTTTTGCGGCATTTTGCCTTCCTGT
TTTTGCTCACCCAGAAACGCTGGTGAAAGTAAAAGATGCTGAAGATCAGTTGGGTGCACGAGTGGGTTAC
ATCGAACTGGATCTCAACAGCGGTAAGATCCTTGAGAGTTTTCGCCCCGAAGAACGTTTTCCAATGATGA
GCACTTTTAAAGTTCTGCTATGTGGCGCGGTATTATCCCGTGTTGACGCCGGGCAAGAGCAACTCGGTCG
CCGCATACACTATTCTCAGAATGACTTGGTTGAGTACTCACCAGTCACAGAAAAGCATCTTACGGATGGC
ATGACAGTAAGAGAATTATGCAGTGCTGCCATAACCATGAGTGATAACACTGCGGCCAACTTACTTCTGA
CAACGATCGGAGGACCGAAGGAGCTAACCGCTTTTTTGCACAACATGGGGGATCATGTAACTCGCCTTGA
TCGTTGGGAACCGGAGCTGAATGAAGCCATACCAAACGACGAGCGTGACACCACGATGCCTGTAGCAATG
GCAACAACGTTGCGCAAACTATTAACTGGCGAACTACTTACTCTAGCTTCCCGGCAACAATTAATAGACT
GGATGGAGGCGGATAAAGTTGCAGGACCACTTCTGCGCTCGGCCCTTCCGGCTGGCTGGTTTATTGCTGA
TAAATCTGGAGCCGGTGAGCGTGGGTCTCGCGGTATCATTGCAGCACTGGGGCCAGATGGTAAGCCCTCC
CGTATCGTAGTTATCTACACGACGGGGAGTCAGGCAACTATGGATGAACGAAATAGACAGATCGCTGAGA
TAGGTGCCTCACTGATTAAGCATTGGTAACTGTCAGACCAAGTTTACTCATATATACTTTAGATTGATTT
AAAACTTCATTTTTAATTTAAAAGGATCTAGGTGAAGATCCTTTTTGATAATCTCATGACCAAAATCCCT
TAACGTGAGTTTTCGTTCCACTGAGCGTCAGACCCCGTAGAAAAGATCAAAGGATCTTCTTGAGATCCTT
TTTTTCTGCGCGTAATCTGCTGCTTGCAAACAAAAAAACCACCGCTACCAGCGGTGGTTTGTTTGCCGGA
TCAAGAGCTACCAACTCTTTTTCCGAAGGTAACTGGCTTCAGCAGAGCGCAGATACCAAATACTGTTCTT
CTAGTGTAGCCGTAGTTAGGCCACCACTTCAAGAACTCTGTAGCACCGCCTACATACCTCGCTCTGCTAA
TCCTGTTACCAGTGGCTGCTGCCAGTGGCGATAAGTCGTGTCTTACCGGGTTGGACTCAAGACGATAGTT
ACCGGATAAGGCGCAGCGGTCGGGCTGAACGGGGGGTTCGTGCACACAGCCCAGCTTGGAGCGAACGACC
TACACCGAACTGAGATACCTACAGCGTGAGCTATGAGAAAGCGCCACGCTTCCCGAAGGGAGAAAGGCGG
ACAGGTATCCGGTAAGCGGCAGGGTCGGAACAGGAGAGCGCACGAGGGAGCTTCCAGGGGGAAACGCCTG
GTATCTTTATAGTCCTGTCGGGTTTCGCCACCTCTGACTTGAGCGTCGATTTTTGTGATGCTCGTCAGGG
GGGCGGAGCCTATGGAAAAACGCCAGCAACGCGGCCTTTTTACGGTTCCTGGCCTTTTGCTGGCCTTTTG
CTCACATGTTCTTTCCTGCGTTATCCCCTGATTCTGTGGATAACCGTATTACCGCCTTTGAGTGAGCTGA
TACCGCTCGCCGCAGCCGAACGACCGAGCGCAGCGAGTCAGTGAGCGAGGAAGCGGAAGAGCGCCCAATA
CGCAAACCGCCTCTCCCCGCGCGTTGGCCGATTCATTAATGCAGCAAGCTCATGGCTGACTAATTTTTTT
TATTTATGCAGAGGCCGAGGCCGCCTCGGCCTCTGAGCTATTCCAGAAGTAGTGAGGAGGCTTTTTTGGA
GGCCTAGGCTTTTGCAAAAAGCTCCCCGTGGCACGACAGGTTTCCCGACTGGAAAGCGGGCAGTGAGCGC
AACGCAATTAATGTGAGTTAGCTCACTCATTAGGCACCCCAGGCTTTACACTTTATGCTTCCGGCTCGTA
TGTTGTGTGGAATTGTGAGCGGATAACAATTTCACACAGGAAACAGCTATGACATGATTACGAATTTCAC
AAATAAAGCATTTTTTTCACTGCATTCTAGTTGTGGTTTGTCCAAACTCATCAATGTATCTTATCATGTC
TGGATCAACTGGATAACTCAAGCTAACCAAAATCATCCCAAACTTCCCACCCCATACCCTATTACCACTG
CCAATTACCTGTGGTTTCATTTACTCTAAACCTGTGATTCCTCTGAATTATTTTCATTTTAAAGAAATTG
TATTTGTTAAATATGTACTACAAACTTAGTAGTTGGAAGGGCTAATTCACTCCCAAAGAAGACAAGATAT
CCTTGATCTGTGGATCTACCACACACAAGGCTACTTCCCTGATTAGCAGAACTACACACCAGGGCCAGGG
GTCAGATATCCACTGACCTTTGGATGGTGCTACAAGCTAGTACCAGTTGAGCCAGATAAGGTAGAAGAGG
CCAATAAAGGAGAGAACACCAGCTTGTTACACCCTGTGAGCCTGCATGGGATGGATGACCCGGAGAGAGA
AGTGTTAGAGTGGAGGTTTGACAGCCGCCTAGCATTTCATCACGTGGCCCGAGAGCTGCATCCGGAGTAC
TTCAAGAACTGCTGATATCGAGCTTGCTACAAGGGACTTTCCGCTGGGGACTTTCCAGGGAGGCGTGGCC
TGGGCGGGACTGGGGAGTGGCGAGCCCTCAGATCCTGCATATAAGCAGCTGCTTTTTGCCTGTACTGGGT
CTCTCTGGTTAGACCAGATCTGAGCCTGGGAGCTCTCTGGCTAACTAGGGAACCCACTGCTTAAGCCTCA
ATAAAGCTTGCCTTGAGTGCTTCAAGTAGTGTGTGCCCGTCTGTTGTGTGACTCTGGTAACTAGAGATCC
CTCAGACCCTTTTAGTCAGTGTGGAAAATCTCTAGCAGTGGCGCCCGAACAGGGACTTGAAAGCGAAAGG
GAAACCAGAGGAGCTCTCTCGACGCAGGACTCGGCTTGCTGAAGCGCGCACGGCAAGAGGCGAGGGGCGG
CGACTGCAGAGTACGCCAAAAATTTTGACTAGCGGAGGCTAGAAGGAGAGAGATGGGTGCGAGAGCGTCA
GTATTAAGCGGGGGAGAATTAGATCGCGATGGGAAAAAATTCGGTTAAGGCCAGGGGGAAAGAAAAAATA
TAAATTAAAACATATAGTATGGGCAAGCAGGGAGCTAGAACGATTCGCAGTTAATCCTGGCCTGTTAGAA
ACATCAGAAGGCTGTAGACAAATACTGGGACAGCTACAACCATCCCTTCAGACAGGATCAGAAGAACTTA
GATCATTATATAATACAGTAGCAACCCTCTATTGTGTGCATCAAAGGATAGAGATAAAAGACACCAAGGA
AGCTTTAGACAAGATAGAGGAAGAGCAAAACAAAAGTAAGACCACCGCACAGCAAGCGGCCGGCCGCTGA
TCTTCAGACCTGGAGGAGGAGATATGAGGGACAATTGGAGAAGTGAATTATATAAATATAAAGTAGTAAA
AATTGAACCATTAGGAGTAGCACCCACCAAGGCAAAGAGAAGAGTGGTGCAGAGAGAAAAAAGAGCAGTG
GGAATAGGAGCTTTGTTCCTTGGGTTCTTGGGAGCAGCAGGAAGCACTATGGGCGCAGCGTCAATGACGC
TGACGGTACAGGCCAGACAATTATTGTCTGGTATAGTGCAGCAGCAGAACAATTTGCTGAGGGCTATTGA
GGCGCAACAGCATCTGTTGCAACTCACAGTCTGGGGCATCAAGCAGCTCCAGGCAAGAATCCTGGCTGTG
GAAAGATACCTAAAGGATCAACAGCTCCTGGGGATTTGGGGTTGCTCTGGAAAACTCATTTGCACCACTG
CTGTGCCTTGGAATGCTAGTTGGAGTAATAAATCTCTGGAACAGATTTGGAATCACACGACCTGGATGGA
GTGGGACAGAGAAATTAACAATTACACAAGCTTAATACACTCCTTAATTGAAGAATCGCAAAACCAGCAA
GAAAAGAATGAACAAGAATTATTGGAATTAGATAAATGGGCAAGTTTGTGGAATTGGTTTAACATAACAA
ATTGGCTGTGGTATATAAAATTATTCATAATGATAGTAGGAGGCTTGGTAGGTTTAAGAATAGTTTTTGC
TGTACTTTCTATAGTGAATAGAGTTAGGCAGGGATATTCACCATTATCGTTTCAGACCCACCTCCCAACC
CCGAGGGGACCCGACAGGCCCGAAGGAATAGAAGAAGAAGGTGGAGAGAGAGACAGAGACAGATCCATTC
GATTAGTGAACGGATCTCGACGGTATCGCCGAATTCTCAACAATAGGCAGTATTCATCCACAATTTTAAA
AGAAAAGGGGGGATTGGGGGGTACAGTGCAGGGGAAAGAATAGTAGACATAATAGCAACAGACATACAAA
CTAAAGAATTACAAAAACAAATTACAAAAATTCAAAATTTTCGGGTTTATTACTCGGACAGCAGAGATCC
AGTTTGGACTAGTGGAGTTCCGCGTTACATAACTTACGCAAAATGGCCCGCCTGGCTGACCGCCCAACGA
CCCCCGCCCATTGACGTCAATAATGACCAATGTTCCCATAGTAACGCCAATAGGGACTTTCCATTGACGT
CAATGGGTGGAGTATTTACGCAAAACTGCCCACTTGGCAGTACATCAAGTGTATCATTTGCCAACAACGC
CCCCTATTGACGTCAATGACGCAAAATGGCCCGCCTGGCATTATGCCCAGTACATGACCTTATGGGACTT
TCCTACTTGGCAGTACATCTACGTATTAGTCATCGCTATTACCATGGTGATGCGGTTTTGGCAGTACATC
AATGGGCGTGGATAGCGGTTTGACTCACGGGGATTTCCAAGTCTCCACCCCATTGACGTCAATGGGAGTT
TGTTTTGGCACCAAAATCAACGGGACTTTCCAAAATGTCGTAACAACTCCGCCCCATTGACGCAAATGGG
CGGTAGGCGTGTACGGTGGGAGGTCTATATAAGCAGAGCTCGTTTAGTGAACCGTCAGATCGCCTGGAGA
CGCCATCCACGCTGTTTTGACCTCCATTCAAGACACCGGCGGCCTTAATTAAACC
Features (pLannotate 1.2.2; 27 found; start..end, strand, type, name):
      1..709     +  CDS            mCherry (fragment): monomeric derivative of DsRed fluorescent protein (Shaner et al., 2004) mammalian codon-optimized
    709..729     +  misc_feature   MCS (fragment): multiple cloning site
    730..2352    +  CDS            ATL3: ATLA3_HUMAN - Experimental evidence at protein level: Swiss-Prot protein existence level 1. GTPase tethering membranes through formation of trans- homooligomers and mediating homotypic fusion of endoplasmic reticulum membranes. Functions in endoplasmic reticulum tubular network biogenesis (PubMed:18270207, PubMed:19665976, PubMed:27619977). From Homo sapiens (Human).
   2381..2966    +  misc_feature   IRES2: internal ribosome entry site (IRES) of the encephalomyocarditis virus (EMCV)
   2967..3362    +  CDS            BSD: blasticidin S deaminase; Aspergillus terreus BSD; confers resistance to blasticidin
   3475..4063    +  misc_feature   WPRE: woodchuck hepatitis virus posttranscriptional regulatory element
   4058..4168    +  CDS            nef (fragment): NEF_SIVS4 - Experimental evidence at protein level: Swiss-Prot protein existence level 1. Interferes with TCR signaling from the cell membrane. Interacts with CD247/TCRZ (TCR zeta chain) and exert potent down- regulation of cell surface TCR/CD3 complexes. From Simian immunodeficiency virus (isolate F236/smH4) (SIV-sm) (Simian immunodeficiency virus sooty mangabey monkey).
   4211..4391    +  LTR            5' LTR (truncated): truncated 5' long terminal repeat (LTR) from HIV-1
   4524..4628    +  promoter       AmpR promoter: bla
   4629..5489    +  CDS            AmpR: β-lactamase; bla; confers resistance to ampicillin, carbenicillin, and related antibiotics
   5660..6248    +  rep_origin     ori: high-copy-number ColE1/pMB1/pBR322/pUC origin of replication
   6431..6485    +  CDS            lacI (fragment): lac repressor; lacI; The lac repressor binds to the lac operator to inhibit transcription in E. coli. This inhibition can be relieved by adding lactose or isopropyl-β-D-thiogalactopyranoside (IPTG).
   6491..6584    +  rep_origin     SV40 ori (fragment): SV40 origin of replication
   6609..6646    +  CDS            lacI (fragment): lac repressor; lacI; The lac repressor binds to the lac operator to inhibit transcription in E. coli. This inhibition can be relieved by adding lactose or isopropyl-β-D-thiogalactopyranoside (IPTG).
   6659..6680    +  protein_bind   CAP binding site: CAP binding activates transcription in the presence of cAMP. E. coli catabolite activator protein
   6695..6725    +  promoter       lac promoter: promoter for the E. coli lac operon
   6733..6749    +  protein_bind   lac operator: The lac repressor binds to the lac operator to inhibit transcription in E. coli. This inhibition can be relieved by adding lactose or isopropyl-β-D-thiogalactopyranoside (IPTG). lac repressor encoded by lacI
   6783..6866    +  polyA_signal   SV40 poly(A) signal (fragment): SV40 polyadenylation signal
   7033..7362    +  CDS            nef (fragment): NEF_HV1BR - Experimental evidence at protein level: Swiss-Prot protein existence level 1. Extracellular Nef protein targets CD4(+) T-lymphocytes for apoptosis by interacting with CXCR4 surface receptors (PubMed:14990729). From Human immunodeficiency virus type 1 group M subtype B (isolate BRU/LAI) (HIV-1).
   7410..7667    +  LTR            5' LTR (truncated): truncated 5' long terminal repeat (LTR) from HIV-1
   7714..7839    +  misc_feature   HIV-1 Ψ: packaging signal of human immunodeficiency virus type 1
   7823..8161    +  CDS            HIV-1 gag (fragment): gag protein from human immunodeficiency virus 1; gag
   8336..8569    +  misc_feature   RRE: The Rev response element (RRE) of HIV-1 allows for Rev-dependent mRNA export from the nucleus to the cytoplasm.
   8946..9046    +  CDS            Rev (fragment): human immunodeficiency virus 1 (HIV-1) Rev protein; rev; enhances nuclear export of unspliced and incompletely spliced viral mRNAs
   9094..9211    +  misc_feature   cPPT/CTS: central polypurine tract and central termination sequence of HIV-1
   9263..9566    +  enhancer       CMV enhancer: human cytomegalovirus immediate early enhancer
   9567..9770    +  promoter       CMV promoter: human cytomegalovirus (CMV) immediate early promoter
