[The description below was written by a language model from this plasmid's Addgene catalogue record and pLannotate feature annotations shown in this document.]
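Description:
pHAGE2 mCherry-Atl3 is an HIV-1-based lentiviral transfer plasmid for stable expression of a fluorescently tagged human atlastin-3 (ATL3) in mammalian cells. It is propagated in E. coli as a high-copy plasmid through a ColE1/pUC-type origin and selected with ampicillin via the β-lactamase gene. The catalogue lists a total size of about 9.9 kb, and the sequenced record is slightly shorter at 9,855 nt. The viral portion is bounded by two HIV-1 LTR elements, both annotated as truncated. Between them lie the Ψ packaging signal with a gag fragment, the Rev response element for Rev-dependent nuclear export of the genomic RNA, and the cPPT/CTS, which aids nuclear import of the reverse-transcribed genome. Small nef, rev, lac and SV40 fragments in the annotation appear to be backbone or viral remnants rather than functional units.

The payload is a single bicistronic cassette driven by the CMV immediate-early enhancer and promoter. mCherry, supplied by the backbone, is fused through a short multiple-cloning-site linker to the N terminus of the 1,623 bp ATL3 coding sequence, which was inserted between XhoI and NotI sites that remain intact. Downstream, an EMCV IRES directs translation of blasticidin S deaminase from the same transcript, so blasticidin selection enriches for transduced cells that also express the fusion. A WPRE follows to enhance transcript stability and expression. ATL3 is a membrane-tethering GTPase that mediates homotypic fusion of endoplasmic reticulum membranes. The construct therefore suits making stable cell lines for live imaging of atlastin localisation and studies of how the tubular ER network forms.
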