Addgene plasmid #86680: pHAGE2 mCherry-Atl3
Purpose: Lentivirus to stably express fluorescent protein in mammalian cells
Depositing lab: Tom Rapoport. Depositing organization: Harvard Medical School. Publication: Cooperation of the ER-shaping proteins atlastin, lunapark, and reticulons to generate a tubular membrane network. Wang S, Tukachinsky H, Romano FB, Rapoport TA. Elife. 2016 Sep 13;5. pii: e18605. doi: 10.7554/eLife.18605. PubMed 27619977.
Backbone
  Vector backbone: pHAGE2 mCherry N-terminal
  Backbone size w/o insert (bp): 8200
  Total vector size (bp): 9907
  Vector type: Mammalian Expression, Lentiviral
  Selectable markers: Blasticidin
Growth in bacteria
  Bacterial resistance: Ampicillin, 100 μg/mL
  Growth temperature: 37°C
  Growth strain: NEB Stable
  Copy number: High Copy
Gene/Insert
  Gene/Insert name: ATL3
  Species: H. sapiens (human)
  Insert size (bp): 1623
  Entrez Gene: ATL3 (a.k.a. HSN1F)
  Promoter: CMV
  Tag / fusion protein: mCherry (N terminal on backbone)
  Cloning method: Restriction Enzyme; 5′ cloning site XhoI (not destroyed); 3′ cloning site NotI (not destroyed)
  Sequencing primers: 5′ GGTCTATATAAGCAGAGCTCG; 3′ CATATAGACAAACGCACACC
Resource information
  A portion of this plasmid was derived from a plasmid made by: Yoko Shibata
Terms and licenses: Academic/Nonprofit Terms; Industry Terms: Not Available to Industry
How to cite: pHAGE2 mCherry-Atl3 was a gift from Tom Rapoport (Addgene plasmid # 86680 ; http://n2t.net/addgene:86680 ; RRID:Addgene_86680)
